>Addgene plasmid #135200 | p5E LyzC | addgene full sequence | sequence record 267044 | Addgene NGS Result
GTACCCTGATCACTGGTGTAGTGAACTCATCAAGGGTTAATGAGCAGTTGCAGACTGAACTGTGAAGGTG
GAGTTGGTTTATCTCTGTTTGCAAAGTTATTTCATTTTACTTGGTTATAAACAGCAGGCATGTGCAGAAG
GGGGGTTTGGGTGCTTGAGTACCTGCTCTTTTTTTCTCTCGAAGAGAAAGTACCCCATAAAATAAAAAGT
GCCCCCTCGTTTGTGCACGGATCCCCTATACGCAACACCATCCAACGCTCTTTAGCGTCGCGATTAACCC
GTGCCCTAACCGTTAACCAAATTGGTTAACAAGCACCAGTTTTGCCTTCAATTTTTTTTTCTAAATGAGC
AACTAACTTTCTGTGGTAAAGTAATTGCCCTGTGTGCCATACTGCTGCTAAGGAGTAGATGATGTCTGCA
GCGCAGAATGATGACGCATGTCACTCAAAGATTATTTAAAAGTCACATGAAATCCGACATAACCGTTCAC
ACTGCGGTCACATTGCAAAACATTAGATCTTCACATTAATGAAAAATTTGACATCCTGGTTCTATATTGT
ATTTGCAAGAAGTTATTCAATTCAAGATTTCCAAATGTACAAAAATGAAATGTGAAAATGTGTGAATATG
CTGTCTTTCACTAATAATGGCATCCTTTAAAAATAAGAGCAAGGAAAATATCTATATTTATTGTAAACCT
TTTCATCTTCTGCATTTGATGAATTGTTGAACATCTGAGCAGTGTGAAATCTTCTAACAAATGGCCTGAT
GTAATCTGACCATATTTTTAACTTAAAACATCTTTTTAGCCTTGAGTTTACTATGTTGGGCAGTTTGATC
ATCTTTTACCACAACTTTCTTATCTGAATCCATTGCCAACGTTTTGTTGCCGATCATCTGTGCAGTTCGA
ATTGACCCTAACGTGACCACCAACAAGGATTGAAGGCTCAAGTGTACCCGTTTTTCTTGTAATAATCATC
TTGCCCACATTGTAAAAAATGCTGGGTTCCACACAATTCCTTCATGTTGTCCCAACACAAGTCGATTAAA
TTAATTTATTAAATGGATTGAACATAAAACAATTCAGTTATGCCCCCCAAAAAATCAAGAGCTGTGTTGA
TTTAGCTCATTTTAAACTATTAGGTTTAACAAGCAGCAAAAAAAAAATATATATATATATATATATTTCA
ATACAGACATCAGAAACACATCTCAATATAGCAGTTCTTCAAATTTCTGCCCTTGGTTTGACCACAGACT
GTATTTGACTCTTTTCTTTATTTTATAGTCACTTCACATGTTCTAAACTGATAATAAAACACAATAATAT
TCAGCTGTTCACTAAGTTTTGACACATCATCTTTCTTTCATTCCTAAAAATGACCTGTAAACACTACAAT
GAACACGTCTTTGCTAAAACCGTATATGCAGAGCAAATGAATTAAAAAAAAATGTAAAGGTCCTGTGAAG
TGCTTTGAAATGTGCATTTTTTATTTGATGTTTGATGTAATCTTAACCAAAACACAGAGAGAGGGTGGAA
CATTGCATAGCTCCTCCCCTTTAAAAAAACAGCCAGTAGTGTTTTGTTTTACCACAGTGAGAGTGGTTGA
GCTCAAGCGCATCAAATTAAAAGCAAATGAGAAGCATCTTGAAGGGGGCGGGGCTTGTCAGACACTAGAG
AGAATTTGATTGGTTATGATGTAATGAGAAACTGAAGTGTGACATGAATAAAACCATTGATCCATTTAGG
TGGAACTGACAAACTACAAGCTTTACATGTTTATGTGTTTATCATCATCTAAACGCAAAGTTTATCTCTG
TTTTGGAGCACACAAGCTTATAGATATCTTAAAAACGAATAATACTGATACTAACATCTAAAAACGTTAT
TTTATTTTCATGGGACCTTTAAATATTCTGCCGTTTTATCTTCACACAAGACCGTTTTCATGCCAACTTT
GCTTTGTCTCAGTTCTTCTGCTTTGGAAACAAAATTTAACGCTGCTGCGTGTAAAAGTTTCAATTCTTTT
CACTCGTCACAGTACAAAGACACGGAAGTGTCGTGATGGAAGAAAAAAACTGGGTGGGAAAAAAATGGAA
AACACTCAGTGATAGGAATTTTTTTTTTTTTTTGGTTTTTGCGTTTTTCTCGCAAAGATATTTGCATTTC
CTTGCAAAATTGTTGTTCCACAAACACTTCCTGTTCACTTCATACATGTCAACCCTTCCGTTTTTGCCGG
TGTGGTATTTTACCACTCTATCCCGCTATCATCCTATCAATAAACATTTTCCCATATTTCTCTCATATTT
TAAATCTTGAAAGCACATTGAAATTAATATATAAATGTTTGCATTCGCTTTATTTCCATTAAAGCTGTTT
GTCGATCATCAGCCTTTATATGCAACCTCTGAATGCATGTATAAGCAAGGGAACGCAAAAACTTTAAAAT
ATTTATTTTTCTATCACTTTTTTTTCTTCCACCCATTTTTCCTTCACCATCACATCCCTTAGGTCTCCGT
AACACAGCATCATGGGCTAAATTTTTTTCTTCTGTGATTCATATCGTTCTCAGTTGAGTGTAAATAATCC
TGTTGTAATAACTGATATTTGCAGGTTCATATCAACACAAACCACTGAGCCGATTTATTGTTTCTCATAT
TTTGCTATAAACCCTTCATCTACTCTATGAAAAAAACAACACAAGAAATGATTCATCGTTTTTCTGGAAT
CAATCATAAGTACAGATCTAAATGGTTTATTGCTTCATGAGACAATATAGTTTTCTCCGTGGCAACCTCA
GTGTAGTAGCACAACAAACAAGAGGTTGATCATGGGGAAAATGTGTGTGTGTGTGTGTGTGTGTGTGTGT
GTGTGTGTGTGTGTGTGTGTGTGTGTGTGTGTGTGTGTGTGTGTGTGTGTGTGTGTGTGTGTGTGTGTGT
GTGTGTGTGTGTGTGTGTTGTGTTAGCTTTGGTCAGAGGAGGCTGCTGTGTTTGGCCAGAGCTCTGCTGG
CCAGGGTCAGAATCCTGCTTGTTGAAGAGCCTCTTCATCATGTGGATCCAGAAACTGAAGATTTGCTGCA
ACAGGTGATCCACGCGGAGTTTAAAGACTGCACAGTCCTGTTTCTCAGTCAAAACCCACTCAGTGTCCTG
CACACGGACAGGTCAGAAACCACACTGAGACACGTCCTGTTATTAATAGTCAAGTTTGAGGGATTTATGA
TGTGGTGTTGTTTTCTTCAGGGTGCTGGTTTTGGACAAGGGACAAGCTGTGAAGTTTGATGCTCCTTCCA
CTCTCCTCCAGCAGGGGCCGCTGTTCAGCCAATAAGATCAGACCTGCTCTTACACTACAGTTAATATTGA
CAAATATTTCAGCGTATCCATTTCACATCATATTTTAGGAACAGTAAAACACAGTATTTATTAATCAGTT
ATGAGTATTTTAAGTTAATTTGAATATTAATATCAATCAGTTTTTAGTTAATGAAGGTTAAATTACAACA
AACAGATTTTGAAATATTCTAGCAAGTTGTGAGGATTACTTTCAATTTTTACATTTCAGCTGATTTTCGT
TTTGTTTATATATATATATATATTAAAATATRATKATYTWCRTTTTGTTTATATATATATATATATTAAA
ATATAATTATCTACATTTTGATTTGTAGTGATTAATTTTTATTGATATTAATTTTATATTATTATTAGAA
GTAGTAAATTAAGTTTTAATTATAACAAACAAATTTTAAGTATTGTAAGTTGTGAGGGTTACTTTGACTT
TGTTTACATTCCTTTCAGCTACTTTACATTTTGTTATTTATTTATTTGTATTCCTTTTATATTTATTTGC
TAATATAATTATGTAGATTTTTATAATGTGTTATTTTAATTTTTTAAATTTTTTTAATGTTAAATGTATA
TTGTATATTTAGATTTATTATTAAGTTGATTAGTATGATGTATGAATTTATTACTGAAGGTTTTTTAACA
ATTAATTGAAGCAAAACAATATTTAATAAGCACAGACATACCAGTTTACAGAGTAACTCCAGTAAAGGAC
TGGTTTATTTATTTCATTTTTCGCCATACATTTGATTAGAAGAGTTTGACTTGGGTTGATTATAGCAAAT
AGTGGAACACAAACAGATTTTGAAATATTCTTGCAAATTTATTTATTAAATCCATTCAAATATTGTCATT
TTTTGTACTGTGTAATTTATATTGATTTGCTCATACAATATTTACATTTCGCTTAAACAATACACTATTA
TTTATATTTAAAAATAGCTATATATAAATCAAATGTATAGCTCTTTTTTACACAATTAATCAAAGCTAAA
ATATTTGTCACACAAATACAGTAAGCCACTTCACAATGATATCTTCAAAATCTGTGCTTGACTGAATCAT
TTCATTTATTGTTTTGTAATTCACATTATACCTTACGTTCTCCAGGCACAGTTTGAATTGTTGATAAATG
AAGATAATACATCTGATTTAATTAGTCTCCTTTGTTTATAATAACTTTAATCTAATTTGATAGTAATAAT
TCCAGCAATACATCCATTACAATAAAAATCGCTTTTTTATTTTGCACATTAGTTTGCCGGTATTTGTTTA
AAGTTTCACCATACTTTTAAATCATGTGCTATTTGAAAAGGGCTGTTATGACTGGAATTAAATGTTTTTT
TTTATATCAGTGTTTTAGATTGAAGTACAATATTTATAGGTAAAATTCACCAGCATATGCTTAAAGATAG
CCATGCTCCAGGTCCTTGTGTCCTTCTAAGGTCTGTTTGTGGTTTAAGCTGTTTGTTGACACACGCTTGT
CTTCTCCATTTTTCTGTGAAGTTATTGTCAGTTTATTGCACACTGGGTTGCATTAAGCTGCAGTTTTTTC
ACAACAGTTTTCCACATTGTAACAGTCAGTCTCCAAATTATTCCATCAGTCCTCAAATTTAGTCATTTGA
GGCCATGAAAACACTTAAAACTACATGAAGGTAGTTTGGCATTAGGTTTTAGACTTGTTCTTGTTTGGCA
TATTGCAACCTGTGTAAAAATGATTTGATTTTTATTTTTTTTTTTTTTTTTCAGAAAGAAACGGTCCAAA
AAGAGTTATGTGAACATTTATCCATGTGTTTAATGTTTTTTAAATTAAAAAAAAACATTTTTATTAAACC
ACTTGTGACTAAACCTTTTTTAGTTATTCTATTTTGTGACGAGTCTGAATGGCCAAAGTACTCTTGAATC
CAAAATCTTTATAGTAAAATGTTTAATCTTACTTGCAGTGTTGGGTATAATTTGTAACAAAGTTGAATTC
CATATCTGCTGAGTGAAAAAGTAAAGTAAGAGATTGCTGTAAATATTTAGGTTATTTATTTATTAATACA
ATATAGAAAGTAACAAAACACAATGTAAAAAATCAATAAAGAAAGTAAATATTAAAAGTAATGATAAACT
AATGATGTAAACAATATTAGCAACAAAGTTTGTACAATTCAGGGAGGGTAAAGAATTTCACCTAATAGTC
AAACTCTGTATTAAATAATATAAAATCTTTGTTCTTAGTCTGAAGAGGAGACTGTGAGAGAAAGCTTACT
GGTTGTTAAATTAGAAAATTTGTAACTTGCAGATTAAAATGATTTAAATAATTTTATAAAGGCCATGTTT
GAAACAAATGTAAAAACATAATAAATGTTAAGAATTTCAGATATTGAGATTTTACAATTTAAAAAAAGCA
ATAAAGTAATAGCAGAGACCTACACTCTTAAAGTAAATTACCCAACTCTGCTTACTAGTAACTTTTGGAA
TAGTTACTAGTATCCATTGAACAAATACTAGAATCTAATTAAATTGTGTGAGTGTCCAATGAAAAGATTC
TTGTATTTAAAACAGTACCAGTATCTATATATGTACAAAATTTAGTGCTAGCAAAATGCAAATAAATACT
ACTGCATATAATGGATTGCATTGTAAATCGACTCGCCATAATACATTTATTTCCTATTTTTACTTTTAAC
AAAAAATAAGTTCACTGAGTATTTCATGTCATTAAATCGCATTAAACCTCTTGCATGCTTTATGTACACT
AGTGCAGTTCGCTAAATGACCACCGGTGTCACTAATAACACGATCGTTTCTGAATTCTGCATTAAACGCC
ATTTATACGTTGCTCTTATTAGTAAACAATTTCTCCATCATGAGCTCGACCAGTATTGCATATTTCATCC
TCTTAAATCCAGAGTTGTTTCTTTTAATCACTTTCTCTTCATGATAAAAGCAGTTTTTGGTTTTCAGAAG
TTTACAACAAACCCAGTCAGTTATTGCCTCAGCAAACACTGGAGCAACTGCACACTTGTGAAAAGCTTCT
TGCGAAACACAAACCTTTCTCTGGACTTATAAATAAAGGCATTCAGCAGCTCCACCATACACCTCCACTG
GTCTTGATAAAGCAGATATCAGCAGTGATACAATCTCGAGGTCGACGGTATCGATAAGCTTGATATCGAA
TTCCTGCAGCCCGGGGGATCCACTAGTTCTAGAGCGGCCGCCACCGCGGTGGAGCTCCAGCTTTTGTTCC
CTTTAGTGAGGGTTAATTCAAGTTTGTACAAAAAAGTTGAACGAGAAACGTAAAATGATATAAATATCAA
TATATTAAATTAGATTTTGCATAAAAAACAGACTACATAATACTGTAAAACACAACATATGCAGTCACTA
TGAACCAACTACTTAGATGGTATTAGTGACCTGTAGAATTCGAGCTCTAGAGCTGCAGGGCGGCCGCGAT
ATCCCCTATAGTGAGTCGTATTACATGGTCATAGCTGTTTCCTGGCAGCTCTGGCCCGTGTCTCAAAATC
TCTGATGTTACATTGCACAAGATAAAAATATATCATCATGAACAATAAAACTGTCTGCTTACATAAACAG
TAATACAAGGGGTGTTATGAGCCATATTCAACGGGAAACGTCGAGGCCGCGATTAAATTCCAACATGGAT
GCTGATTTATATGGGTATAAATGGGCTCGCGATAATGTCGGGCAATCAGGTGCGACAATCTATCGCTTGT
ATGGGAAGCCCGATGCGCCAGAGTTGTTTCTGAAACATGGCAAAGGTAGCGTTGCCAATGATGTTACAGA
TGAGATGGTCAGACTAAACTGGCTGACGGAATTTATGCCTCTTCCGACCATCAAGCATTTTATCCGTACT
CCTGATGATGCATGGTTACTCACCACTGCGATCCCCGGAAAAACAGCATTCCAGGTATTAGAAGAATATC
CTGATTCAGGTGAAAATATTGTTGATGCGCTGGCAGTGTTCCTGCGCCGGTTGCATTCGATTCCTGTTTG
TAATTGTCCTTTTAACAGCGATCGCGTATTTCGTCTCGCTCAGGCGCAATCACGAATGAATAACGGTTTG
GTTGATGCGAGTGATTTTGATGACGAGCGTAATGGCTGGCCTGTTGAACAAGTCTGGAAAGAAATGCATA
AACTTTTGCCATTCTCACCGGATTCAGTCGTCACTCATGGTGATTTCTCACTTGATAACCTTATTTTTGA
CGAGGGGAAATTAATAGGTTGTATTGATGTTGGACGAGTCGGAATCGCAGACCGATACCAGGATCTTGCC
ATCCTATGGAACTGCCTCGGTGAGTTTTCTCCTTCATTACAGAAACGGCTTTTTCAAAAATATGGTATTG
ATAATCCTGATATGAATAAATTGCAGTTTCATTTGATGCTCGATGAGTTTTTCTAATCAGAATTGGTTAA
TTGGTTGTAACACTGGCAGAGCATTACGCTGACTTGACGGGACGGCGCAAGCTCATGACCAAAATCCCTT
AACGTGAGTTACGCGTCGTTCCACTGAGCGTCAGACCCCGTAGAAAAGATCAAAGGATCTTCTTGAGATC
CTTTTTTTCTGCGCGTAATCTGCTGCTTGCAAACAAAAAAACCACCGCTACCAGCGGTGGTTTGTTTGCC
GGATCAAGAGCTACCAACTCTTTTTCCGAAGGTAACTGGCTTCAGCAGAGCGCAGATACCAAATACTGTT
CTTCTAGTGTAGCCGTAGTTAGGCCACCACTTCAAGAACTCTGTAGCACCGCCTACATACCTCGCTCTGC
TAATCCTGTTACCAGTGGCTGCTGCCAGTGGCGATAAGTCGTGTCTTACCGGGTTGGACTCAAGACGATA
GTTACCGGATAAGGCGCAGCGGTCGGGCTGAACGGGGGGTTCGTGCACACAGCCCAGCTTGGAGCGAACG
ACCTACACCGAACTGAGATACCTACAGCGTGAGCTATGAGAAAGCGCCACGCTTCCCGAAGGGAGAAAGG
CGGACAGGTATCCGGTAAGCGGCAGGGTCGGAACAGGAGAGCGCACGAGGGAGCTTCCAGGGGGAAACGC
CTGGTATCTTTATAGTCCTGTCGGGTTTCGCCACCTCTGACTTGAGCGTCGATTTTTGTGATGCTCGTCA
GGGGGGCGGAGCCTATGGAAAAACGCCAGCAACGCGGCCTTTTTACGGTTCCTGGCCTTTTGCTGGCCTT
TTGCTCACATGTTCTTTCCTGCGTTATCCCCTGATTCTGTGGATAACCGTATTACCGCCTTTGAGTGAGC
TGATACCGCTCGCCGCAGCCGAACGACCGAGCGCAGCGAGTCAGTGAGCGAGGAAGCGGAAGAGCGCCCA
ATACGCAAACCGCCTCTCCCCGCGCGTTGGCCGATTCATTAATGCAGCTGGCACGACAGGTTTCCCGACT
GGAAAGCGGGCAGTGAGCGCAACGCAATTAATACGCGTACCGCTAGCCAGGAAGAGTTTGTAGAAACGCA
AAAAGGCCATCCGTCAGGATGGCCTTCTGCTTAGTTTGATGCCTGGCAGTTTATGGCGGGCGTCCTGCCC
GCCACCCTCCGGGCCGTTGCTTCACAACGTTCAAATCCGCTCCCGGCGGATTTGTCCTACTCAGGAGAGC
GTTCACCGACAAACAACAGATAAAACGAAAGGCCCAGTCTTCCGACTGAGCCTTTCGTTTTATTTGATGC
CTGGCAGTTCCCTACTCTCGCGTTAACGCTAGCATGGATGTTTTCCCAGTCACGACGTTGTAAAACGACG
GCCAGTCTTAAGCTCGGGCCCGAGTTAACGCTACCATGGAGCTCCAAATAATGATTTTATTTTGACTGAT
AGTGACCTGTTCGTTGCAACAAATTGATAAGCAATGCTTTTTTATAATGCCAACTTTGTATAGAAAAGTT
GGTAATACGACTCACTATAGGGCGAATTGG
Features (pLannotate 1.2.2; 16 found; start..end, strand, type, name):
   1171..1191    +  promoter       LEU2 promoter (fragment): S. cerevisiae LEU2
   3578..3594    -  promoter       LEU2 promoter (fragment): S. cerevisiae LEU2
   3621..3637    -  promoter       LEU2 promoter (fragment): S. cerevisiae LEU2
   6475..6567    -  misc_feature   MCS (fragment): pBluescript multiple cloning site
   6580..6598    -  promoter       T3 promoter: promoter for bacteriophage T3 RNA polymerase
   6599..6722    +  protein_bind   attR1: mutant version of attR; recombination site for the Gateway® LR reaction LR Clonase™
   6795..6813    -  promoter       T7 promoter: promoter for bacteriophage T7 RNA polymerase
   6947..7756    +  CDS            KanR: aminoglycoside phosphotransferase; aph(3')-Ia; confers resistance to kanamycin in bacteria or G418 (Geneticin®) in eukaryotes
   7903..8491    +  rep_origin     ori: high-copy-number ColE1/pMB1/pBR322/pUC origin of replication
   8674..8766    +  CDS            lacI (fragment): lac repressor; lacI; The lac repressor binds to the lac operator to inhibit transcription in E. coli. This inhibition can be relieved by adding lactose or isopropyl-β-D-thiogalactopyranoside (IPTG).
   8821..8848    -  terminator     rrnB T2 terminator: transcription terminator T2 from the E. coli rrnB gene
   8980..9023    +  terminator     rrnB T1 terminator: Escherichia coli rrnB; transcription terminator T1 from the E. coli rrnB gene
   9070..9106    -  CDS            lacZα (fragment): LacZα fragment of β-galactosidase; lacZ fragment
   9145..9230    +  protein_bind   attL1 (fragment): mutant version of attL; recombination site for the Gateway® LR reaction LR Clonase™
   9221..9241    +  protein_bind   attB4: mutant version of attB; core recombination site for the Gateway® BP reaction BP Clonase™
   9243..9261    +  promoter       T7 promoter: promoter for bacteriophage T7 RNA polymerase
