[The description below was written by a language model from this plasmid's Addgene catalogue record and pLannotate feature annotations shown in this document.]
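Description:
p5E LyzC is a 5′ entry clone for multisite Gateway assembly, built on the pDONR-P4-P1R donor backbone and carrying the zebrafish (Danio rerio) lysozyme C (LyzC) promoter as its insert. It is a 9,270-nt plasmid maintained in E. coli at high copy through a ColE1/pUC-type origin and selected with kanamycin via the aph(3')-Ia KanR gene. The backbone also contributes rrnB T1 and T2 transcription terminators, which shield the cloning region from read-through transcription.

According to the record, the promoter fragment was inserted by restriction cloning between KpnI and XhoI sites. The annotated remnants of a pBluescript multiple cloning site and the adjacent T3 and T7 promoters suggest a p5E-MCS style intermediate, though the record does not say so. The promoter itself is not annotated by the automated feature caller. It presumably occupies the large unannotated stretch of roughly six kilobases at the start of the sequence. The three very short "LEU2 promoter" hits within that stretch are almost certainly spurious matches rather than yeast elements, and the small lacI and lacZα fragments are likely backbone remnants. The insert is flanked by Gateway recombination sites, an attL4-type site (called as an attL1 fragment overlapping an attB4 core) on one side and attR1 on the other.

In an LR reaction, these sites allow the promoter to be joined with a middle entry clone (for example a fluorescent protein or other coding sequence), a 3′ entry clone and a destination vector. The stated purpose is neutrophil-specific labelling, so the resulting transgenes would drive expression of a chosen payload in zebrafish neutrophils, as in studies of host responses to infection. The plasmid has no reporter or coding payload of its own.
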