Addgene plasmid #135200: p5E LyzC
Purpose: Neutrophil specific label
Depositing lab: David Tobin. Depositing organization: Duke University. Publication: Interception of host angiogenic signalling limits mycobacterial growth. Oehlers SH, Cronan MR, Scott NR, Thomas MI, Okuda KS, Walton EM, Beerman RW, Crosier PS, Tobin DM. Nature. 2015 Jan 29;517(7536):612-5. doi: 10.1038/nature13967. Epub 2014 Nov 24. PubMed 25470057.
Backbone
  Vector backbone: pDONR-p4-p1r
  Backbone manufacturer: thermofischer
  Vector type: Synthetic Biology
Growth in bacteria
  Bacterial resistance: Kanamycin, 50 μg/mL
  Growth temperature: 37°C
  Growth strain: DH5alpha
  Copy number: High Copy
Gene/Insert
  Gene/Insert name: Lyz promoter
  Species: D. rerio (zebrafish)
  Promoter: LyzC
  Cloning method: Restriction Enzyme; 5′ cloning site KpnI (unknown if destroyed); 3′ cloning site XhoI (unknown if destroyed)
Terms and licenses: Academic/Nonprofit Terms; Industry Terms: Not Available to Industry
How to cite: p5E LyzC was a gift from David Tobin (Addgene plasmid # 135200 ; http://n2t.net/addgene:135200 ; RRID:Addgene_135200)
